Addgene plasmid #196821: pGEL673
Purpose: (Empty Backbone) LrCas9 adenine base editing plasmid V2.0 in rice
Depositing lab: Yong Zhang. Depositing organization: University of Electronic Science and Technology of China. Publication: Efficient plant genome engineering using a probiotic sourced CRISPR-Cas9 system. Zhong Z, Liu G, Tang Z, Xiang S, Yang L, Huang L, He Y, Fan T, Liu S, Zheng X, Zhang T, Qi Y, Huang J, Zhang Y. Nat Commun. 2023 Sep 29;14(1):6102. doi: 10.1038/s41467-023-41802-9. PubMed 37773156.
Backbone
  Vector backbone: pZHY988
  Backbone size (bp): 16569
  Vector type: Plant Expression, CRISPR, Synthetic Biology
  Promoter: ZmUbi
  Selectable markers: Hygromycin
Growth in bacteria
  Bacterial resistance: Kanamycin, 50 μg/mL
  Growth temperature: 37°C
  Growth strain: ccdB Survival
  Copy number: High Copy
Terms and licenses: Academic/Nonprofit Terms; Industry Terms: Not Available to Industry
How to cite: pGEL673 was a gift from Yong Zhang (Addgene plasmid # 196821 ; http://n2t.net/addgene:196821 ; RRID:Addgene_196821)
