[The description below was written by a language model from this plasmid's Addgene catalogue record and pLannotate feature annotations shown in this document.]
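Description:
pGEL673 is a binary T-DNA plant expression vector built on the pZHY988 backbone (about 16.6 kb) and described as version 2.0 of an LrCas9 adenine base editor for rice. It is deposited as an empty backbone, meaning no target-specific guide has been inserted. It carries the high-copy ColE1/pUC-type origin with the pBR322 bom region for propagation in E. coli, and the pVS1 replication module (oriV, RepA and the StaA stability protein), which supports maintenance in Agrobacterium. Bacterial selection is by kanamycin. Because the plasmid still contains a ccdB toxin cassette, it is grown in a ccdB-tolerant strain.

Between the nopaline-type left and right border repeats lie the plant-active parts. The maize polyubiquitin (ZmUbi) promoter drives an open reading frame that begins with an E. coli TadA-derived adenosine deaminase domain and is closed by the Arabidopsis HSP18.2 terminator. The roughly 4.3 kb between the deaminase and the terminator was not annotated by the automated tool. It presumably holds the LrCas9 portion named in the catalogue entry, but the feature table does not confirm this or show which Cas9 variant, linkers or localisation signals are present. Downstream sits the ccdB gene with a ccdA fragment, flanked by remnants of a PDK intron and an attB2 site. This most likely serves as a counter-selectable placeholder that is replaced when a guide RNA is cloned in, although the record does not identify the guide RNA promoter or scaffold. An enhanced CaMV 35S promoter driving the hygromycin resistance gene with a CaMV poly(A) signal allows selection of transformed plant tissue. The construct is intended for A-to-G base editing in rice.
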