Features (pLannotate 1.2.2; 20 found; start..end, strand, type, name):
      8..2005    +  promoter       Ubi promoter: maize polyubiquitin gene promoter
   2030..2524    +  CDS            tadA: TADA_ECOLI - Also known as yfhC. Experimental evidence at protein level: Swiss-Prot protein existence level 1. Catalyzes the deamination of adenosine to inosine at the wobble position 34 of tRNA(Arg2). Essential for cell viability. From Escherichia coli (strain K12).
   6825..7073    +  terminator     HSP terminator: efficient transcription terminator from the Arabidopsis thaliana heat shock protein 18.2 gene (Nagaya et al., 2010)
   7338..7640    -  CDS            ccdB: CCDB_ECOLI - Also known as G, letB, letD. Experimental evidence at protein level: Swiss-Prot protein existence level 1. Toxic component of a type II toxin-antitoxin (TA) system, functioning in plasmid maintainence. Responsible for the post- segregational killing (PSK) of plasmid-free cells, also referred to as a plasmid addiction system. Half-life of over 2 hours. Cell killing by CcdB is accompanied by filamentation, defects in chromosome and plasmid segregation, defects in cell division, formation of anucleate cells, decreased DNA synthesis and plasmid loss. Interferes with the activity of DN
   7645..7803    -  CDS            ccdA (fragment): CCDA_ECO57 - Also known as H, letA. Experimental evidence at protein level: Swiss-Prot protein existence level 1. Antitoxin component of a type II toxin-antitoxin (TA) system which inhibits the post-segregational killing (PSK) of plasmid-free cells, also referred to as a plasmid addiction system. Binds to and blocks the activity of CcdB; will also remove bound CcdB protein from the CcdB-GyrA complex by forming a CcdA-CcdB complex, a process termed rejuvenation. Functions as a transcriptional corepressor for the ccdAB operon, repression also requires CcdB (By similarity). From Escherichia coli
   7894..7959    -  intron         PDK intron (fragment): pdk; modified pyruvate orthophosphate dikinase intron from Flaveria trinervia 3.0
   8123..8144    -  protein_bind   attB2 (fragment): mutant version of attB; recombination site for the Gateway® BP reaction BP Clonase™
   8177..8201    +  misc_feature   RB T-DNA repeat: right border repeat from nopaline C58 T-DNA
   8541..8942    +  CDS            Y4CG_SINFN (fragment): Protein inferred from homology: Swiss-Prot protein existence level 3. From Sinorhizobium fredii (strain NBRC 101917 / NGR234).
   9502..10131   +  CDS            pVS1 StaA: stability protein from the Pseudomonas plasmid pVS1 (Heeb et al., 2000)
  10560..11633   +  CDS            pVS1 RepA: replication protein from the Pseudomonas plasmid pVS1 (Heeb et al., 2000)
  11699..11893   +  rep_origin     pVS1 oriV: origin of replication for the Pseudomonas plasmid pVS1 (Heeb et al., 2000)
  12096..12135   +  CDS            rop (fragment): Rop protein, which maintains plasmids at low copy number; rop
  12227..12367   +  misc_feature   bom: basis of mobility region from pBR322
  12553..13141   -  rep_origin     ori: high-copy-number ColE1/pMB1/pBR322/pUC origin of replication
  13228..14022   -  CDS            KanR: aminoglycoside phosphotransferase; aphA-3; confers resistance to kanamycin
  14447..14471   +  misc_feature   LB T-DNA repeat: left border repeat from nopaline C58 T-DNA
  14549..14723   -  polyA_signal   CaMV poly(A) signal: cauliflower mosaic virus polyadenylation signal
  14764..15774   -  CDS            HygR: aminoglycoside phosphotransferase from E. coli; aph(4)-Ia; confers resistance to hygromycin
  15813..16489   -  promoter       CaMV 35S promoter (enhanced): cauliflower mosaic virus 35S promoter with a duplicated enhancer region
>Addgene plasmid #196821 | pGEL673 | addgene full sequence | sequence record 388280 | Addgene NGS Result
GGCGCGCCTGCAGTGCAGCGTGACCCGGTCGTGCCCCTCTCTTGAGATAAGGTGAGCATTGCATGTCTAA
GTTATAAAAAATTACCACATATTTTTTTTGTCACACTTGTTTGAAGTGCAGTTTATCTATCTTTATACAT
ATATTTAAACTTTACTCTACGAATAATATAATCTATAGTACTACAATAATATCAGTGTTTTAGAGAATCA
TATAAATGAACAGTTAGACATGGTCTAAAGGACAATTGAGTATTTTGACAACAGGACTCTACAGTTTTAT
CTTTTTAGTGTGCATGTGTTCTCCTTTTTTTTTGCAAATAGCTTCACCTATATAATACTTCATCCATTTT
ATTAGTACATCCATTTAGGGTTTAGGGTTAATGGTTTTTATAGACTAATTTTTTTAGTACATCTATTTTA
TTCTATTTTAGCCTCTAAATTAAGAAAACTAAAACTCTATTTTAGTTTTTTTATTTAATAATTTAGATAT
AAAATAGAATAAAATAAAGTGACTAAAAATTAAACAAATACCCTTTAAGAAATTAAAAAAACTAAGGAAA
CATTTTTCTTGTTTCGAGTAGATAATGCCAGCCTGTTAAACGCCGTCGACGAGTCTAACGGACACCAACC
AGCGAACCAGCAGCGTCGCGTCGGGCCAAGCGAAGCAGACGGCACGGCATCTCTGTCGCTGCCTCTGGAC
CCCTCTCGAGAGTTCCGCTCCACCGTTGGACTTGCTCCGCTGTCGGCATCCAGAAATTGCGTGGCGGAGC
GGCAGACGTGAGCCGGCACGGCAGGCGGCCTCCTCCTCCTCTCACGGCACCGGCAGCTACGGGGGATTCC
TTTCCCACCGCTCCTTCGCTTTCCCTTCCTCGCCCGCCGTAATAAATAGACACCCCCTCCACACCCTCTT
TCCCCAACCTCGTGTTGTTCGGAGCGCACACACACACAACCAGAACTCCCCCAAATCCACCCGTCGGCAC
CTCCGCTTCAAGGTACGCCGCTCGTCCTCCCCCCCCCCCCTCTCTACCTTCTCAAGATCGGCGTTCCGGT
CCATGGTTAGGGCCCGGTAGTTCTACTTCTGTTCATGTTTGTGTTAGATCCGTGTTTGTGTTAGATCCGT
GCTACTAGCGTTCGTACACGGATGCGACCTGTACGTCAGACACGTTCTGATTGCTAACTTGCCAGTGTTT
CTCTTTGGGGAATCCTGGGATGGCTCTAGCCGTTCCGCAGACGGGATCGATTTCATGATTTTTTTTGTTT
CGTTGCATAGGGTTTGGTTTGCCCTTTTCCTTTATTTCAATATATGCCGTGCACTTGTTTGTCGGGTCAT
CTTTTCATGCTTTTTTTTGTCTTGGTTGTGATGATGTGGTCTGGTTGGGCGGTCGTTCAAGATCGGAGTA
GAATTAATTCTGTTTCAAACTACCTGGTGGATTTATTAATTTTGGATCTGTATGTGTGTGCCATACATAT
TCATAGTTACGAATTGAAGATGATGGATGGAAATATCGATCTAGGATAGGTATACATGTTGATGCGGGTT
TTACTGATGCATATACAGAGATGCTTTTTGTTCGCTTGGTTGTGATGATGTGGTGTGGTTGGGCGGTCGT
TCATTCGTTCAAGATCGGAGTAGAATACTGTTTCAAACTACCTGGTGTATTTATTAATTTTGGAACTGTA
TGTGTGTGTCATACATCTTCATAGTTACGAGTTTAAGATGGATGGAAATATCGATCTAGGATAGGTATAC
ATGTTGATGTGGGTTTTACTGATGCATATACATGATGGCATATGCAGCATCTATTCATATGCTCTAACCT
TGAGTACCTATCTATTATAATAAACAAGTATGTTTTATAATTATTTTGATCTTGATATACTTGGATGATG
GCATATGCAGCAGCTATATGTGGATTTTTTTAGCCCTGCCTTCATACGCTATTTATTTGCTTGGTACTGT
TTCTTTTGTCGATGCTCACCCTGTTGTTTGGTGTTACTTCTGCAGCCTGCAGGTAGATCGCTCGTCGACA
TGTCTGAGGTGGAGTTTTCCCACGAGTACTGGATGAGACATGCCCTGACCCTGGCCAAGAGGGCACGGGA
TGAGAGGGAGGTGCCTGTGGGAGCCGTGCTGGTGCTGAACAATAGAGTGATCGGCGAGGGCTGGAACAGA
GCCATCGGCCTGCACGACCCAACAGCCCATGCCGAAATTATGGCCCTGAGACAGGGCGGCCTGGTCATGC
AGAACTACAGACTGATTGACGCCACCCTGTACGTGACATTCGAGCCTTGCGTGATGTGCGCCGGCGCCAT
GATCCACTCTAGGATCGGCCGCGTGGTGTTTGGCGTGAGGAACTCAAAAAGAGGCGCCGCAGGCTCCCTG
ATGAACGTGCTGAACTACCCCGGCATGAATCACCGCGTCGAAATTACCGAGGGAATCCTGGCAGATGAAT
GTGCCGCCCTGCTGTGCGATTTCTATCGGATGCCTAGACAGGTGTTCAATGCTCAGAAGAAGGCCCAGAG
CTCCATCAACTCCGGAGGATCTAGCGGAGGCTCCTCTGGCTCTGAGACACCTGGCACAAGCGAGAGCGCA
ACACCTGAAAGCAGCGGGGGCAGCAGCGGGGGGTCAATGACAAAGCTGAACCAGCCATACGGCATCGGCC
TCGCTATTGGCTCAAACTCTATCGGCTTCGCGGTGGTCGACGCCAATTCCCACCTCCTGCGCCTGAAGGG
CGAGACAGCCATCGGCGCCAGGCTCTTCCGCGAGGGACAGTCAGCCGCGGATCGGAGGGGCTCTAGGACC
ACACGGAGGCGCCTCTCCCGGACAAGGTGGCGCCTCAGCTTCCTGCGCGACTTCTTCGCGCCACATATCA
CCAAGATTGACCCTGATTTCTTCCTCCGCCAGAAGTACTCCGAGATCAGCCCTAAGGACAAGGATCGGTT
CAAGTACGAGAAGAGGCTGTTCAACGACCGCACCGATGCCGAGTTCTACGAGGATTACCCATCAATGTAC
CACCTGAGGCTCCATCTGATGACCCACACACATAAGGCCGACCCGAGGGAGATTTTCCTCGCCATCCACC
ATATTCTCAAGTCTCGGGGCCACTTCCTCACACCTGGAGCGGCCAAGGATTTCAATACCGACAAGGTGGA
TCTGGAGGACATCTTCCCAGCCCTCACAGAGGCGTACGCCCAGGTCTACCCGGACCTGGAGCTGACCTTC
GACCTCGCGAAGGCCGACGATTTCAAGGCGAAGCTCCTGGATGAGCAGGCCACCCCGTCCGACACACAGA
AGGCGCTGGTGAACCTCCTGCTCTCCAGCGATGGCGAGAAGGAGATTGTCAAGAAGAGGAAGCAGGTGCT
GACAGAGTTCGCGAAGGCCATCACCGGCCTCAAGACAAAGTTCAACCTCGCCCTGGGCACCGAGGTGGAT
GAGGCCGATGCCTCAAATTGGCAGTTCTCTATGGGCCAGCTCGACGATAAGTGGTCCAACATCGAGACAT
CCATGACAGACCAGGGCACCGAGATTTTCGAGCAGATTCAGGAGCTGTACCGGGCGAGGCTGCTCAACGG
CATTGTGCCAGCCGGCATGTCCCTGAGCCAGGCCAAGGTCGCCGATTACGGCCAGCACAAGGAGGACCTG
GAGCTGTTCAAGACATACCTCAAGAAGCTGAATGATCATGAGCTGGCGAAGACCATCCGGGGCCTCTACG
ACAGGTACATTAACGGCGACGATGCCAAGCCGTTCCTGCGCGAGGACTTCGTCAAGGCGCTCACCAAGGA
GGTGACAGCCCATCCAAACGAGGTGTCCGAGCAGCTGCTCAACAGGATGGGCCAGGCCAATTTCATGCTC
AAGCAGAGGACCAAGGCCAACGGCGCAATCCCAATTCAGCTCCAGCAGCGCGAGCTGGATCAGATCATTG
CGAACCAGAGCAAGTACTACGACTGGCTCGCCGCCCCAAATCCAGTGGAGGCACACAGGTGGAAGATGCC
GTACCAGCTCGATGAGCTGCTCAATTTCCATATCCCATACTACGTCGGCCCTCTGATTACACCGAAGCAG
CAGGCGGAGTCAGGCGAGAACGTGTTCGCCTGGATGGTCAGGAAGGACCCGTCTGGCAACATCACCCCAT
ACAATTTCGATGAGAAGGTGGACCGGGAGGCGTCAGCCAATACATTCATCCAGAGGATGAAGACCACAGA
TACCTACCTGATTGGCGAGGACGTGCTCCCTAAGCAGTCTCTGCTCTACCAGAAGTACGAGGTGCTCAAC
GAGCTGAACAATGTCCGCATCAACAATGAGTGCCTGGGCACAGATCAGAAGCAGCGGCTCATCAGGGAGG
TGTTCGAGCGGCACTCATCTGTGACCATTAAGCAGGTCGCGGATAATCTCGTGGCACATGGCGACTTCGC
CCGGAGGCCGGAGATCAGGGGCCTGGCGGACGAGAAGAGGTTCCTCTCCAGCCTGTCCACATACCACCAG
CTCAAGGAGATCCTGCATGAGGCCATTGACGATCCAACCAAGCTGCTCGATATCGAGAACATCATTACCT
GGAGCACAGTGTTCGAGGACCACACCATCTTCGAGACAAAGCTGGCCGAGATTGAGTGGCTCGACCCGAA
GAAGATCAACGAGCTGTCAGGCATTCGCTACCGGGGATGGGGACAGTTCTCTCGCAAGCTGCTCGACGGC
CTCAAGCTGGGCAACGGCCACACAGTCATTCAGGAGCTGATGCTGAGCAACCATAATCTCATGCAGATCC
TGGCCGATGAGACACTCAAGGAGACAATGACAGAGCTGAACCAGGACAAGCTCAAGACAGACGATATCGA
GGATGTGATTAACGACGCGTACACCTCACCATCTAATAAGAAGGCCCTCCGGCAGGTCCTGAGGGTGGTC
GAGGATATTAAGCATGCCGCGAATGGCCAGGACCCTTCATGGCTCTTCATCGAGACAGCCGACGGCACCG
GCACAGCCGGCAAGCGCACACAGTCTCGGCAGAAGCAGATCCAGACCGTGTACGCGAACGCCGCGCAGGA
GCTGATTGATTCCGCCGTGAGGGGCGAGCTGGAGGATAAGATCGCGGACAAGGCCTCTTTCACAGACCGC
CTCGTGCTGTACTTCATGCAGGGCGGCAGGGATATCTACACAGGCGCCCCTCTGAATATTGACCAGCTCT
CCCACTACGACATCGATCATATTCTCCCGCAGTCACTGATTAAGGACGATTCTCTGGACAACAGGGTGCT
CGTCAACGCGACAATCAATCGCGAGAAGAACAATGTGTTCGCCTCCACACTCTTCGCGGGCAAGATGAAG
GCAACCTGGCGGAAGTGGCATGAGGCAGGCCTGATTTCAGGACGCAAGCTCCGGAATCTCATGCTGAGGC
CGGATGAGATCGACAAGTTCGCCAAGGGATTCGTGGCAAGGCAGCTGGTGGAGACAAGGCAGATCATTAA
GCTCACAGAGCAGATCGCTGCCGCCCAGTACCCTAACACCAAGATCATTGCCGTGAAGGCGGGCCTCAGC
CACCAGCTGAGGGAGGAGCTGGATTTCCCGAAGAACAGGGACGTGAATCATTACCACCATGCGTTCGATG
CCTTCCTCGCCGCAAGGATTGGCACATACCTGCTCAAGCGCTACCCGAAGCTGGCGCCTTTCTTCACCTA
CGGCGAGTTCGCCAAGGTGGACGTGAAGAAGTTCAGGGAGTTCAACTTCATCGGCGCGCTCACACACGCC
AAGAAGAATATCATTGCGAAGGATACCGGCGAGATTGTGTGGGATAAGGAGAGGGACATCCGCGAGCTGG
ACAGGATCTACAATTTCAAGCGCATGCTCATTACCCATGAGGTCTACTTCGAGACAGCCGATCTCTTCAA
GCAGACCATCTACGCCGCAAAGGACTCCAAGGAGAGGGGCGGCAGCAAGCAGCTGATTCCTAAGAAGCAG
GGCTACCCGACACAGGTGTACGGCGGATACACCCAGGAGTCAGGCAGCTACAATGCGCTCGTGCGCGTGG
CCGAGGCAGATACCACAGCCTACCAGGTCATCAAGATTTCCGCGCAGAACGCCTCCAAGATCGCGAGCGC
CAATCTCAAGAGCAGGGAGAAGGGCAAGCAGCTGCTCAATGAGATTGTGGTCAAGCAGCTGGCGAAGCGC
CGGAAGAACTGGAAGCCTTCAGCCAATTCTTTCAAGATCGTGATTCCGAGGTTCGGCATGGGCACACTGT
TCCAGAACGCCAAGTACGGCCTCTTCATGGTCAACTCAGACACCTACTACCGCAATTACCAGGAGCTGTG
GCTGTCCCGGGAGAATCAGAAGCTGCTCAAGAAGCTCTTCAGCATCAAGTACGAGAAGACACAGATGAAC
CACGATGCCCTCCAGGTGTACAAGGCCATCATTGACCAGGTCGAGAAGTTCTTCAAGCTGTACGATATCA
ATCAGTTCAGGGCGAAGCTCTCCGACGCCATTGAGCGCTTCGAGAAGCTGCCGATCAACACCGATGGCAA
TAAGATTGGCAAGACCGAGACACTCCGGCAGATCCTCATTGGCCTCCAGGCGAACGGCACAAGGTCCAAC
GTGAAGAATCTGGGCATCAAGACCGACCTCGGCCTGCTCCAGGTCGGCAGCGGCATCAAGCTCGACAAGG
ATACCCAGATTGTCTACCAGTCACCGTCTGGCCTGTTCAAGAGGCGCATCCCACTCGCCGACCTGTCAAG
GGCTGATCCTAAGAAGAAGAGGAAGGTTTCTAGGGCAGATCCAAAGAAGAAGCGGAAGGTGTCTAGAGCT
GATCCGAAGAAGAAGCGCAAGGTGTGACTCGAGATATGAAGATGAAGATGAAATATTTGGTGTGTCAAAT
AAAAAGCTTGTGTGCTTAAGTTTGTGTTTTTTTCTTGGCTTGTTGTGTTATGAATTTGTGGCTTTTTCTA
ATATTAAATGAATGTAAGATCACATTATAATGAATAAACAAATGTTTCTATAATCCATTGTGAATGTTTT
GTTGGATCTCTTCTGCAGCATATAACTACTGTATGTGCTATGGTATGGACTATGGAATATGATTAAAGAT
AAGAGGATCCGCGGATCATGAACCAACGGCCTGGCTGTATTTGGTGGTTGTGTAGGGAGATGGGGAGAAG
AAAAGCCCGATTCTCTTCGCTGTGATGGGCTGGATGCATGCGGGGGAGCGGGAGGCCCAAGTACGTGCAC
GGTGAGCGGCCCACAGGGCGAGTGTGAGCGCGAGAGGCGGGAGGAACAGTTTAGTACCACATTGCCCAGC
TAACTCGAACGCGACCAACTTATAAACCCGCGCGCTGTCGCTTGTGTGGAGACCTTATATTCCCCAGAAC
ATCAGGTTAATGGCGTTTTTGATGTCATTTTCGCGGTGGCTGAGATCAGCCACTTCTTCCCCGATAACGG
AAACCGGCACACTGGCCATATCGGTGGTCATCATGCGCCAGCTTTCATCCCCGATATGCACCACCGGGTA
AAGTTCACGGGAGACTTTATCTGACAGCAGACGTGCACTGGCCAGGGGGATCACCATCCGTCGCCCGGGC
GTGTCAATAATATCACTCTGTACATCCACAAACAGACGATAACGGCTCTCTCTTTTATAGGTGTAAACCT
TAAACTGCATTTCACCAGCCCCTGTTCTCGTCAGCAAAAGAGCCGTTCATTTCAATAAACCGGGCGACCT
CAGCCATCCCTTCCTGATTTTCCGCTTTCCAGCGTTCGGCACGCAGACGACGGGCTTCATTCTGCATGGT
TGTGCTTACCAGACCGGAGATATTGACATCATATATGCCTTGAGCAACTGATAGCTGTCGCTGTCAACTG
TCACTGTAATACGCTGCTTCATAGCATACCTCTTTTTGACATACTTCGGGTATACATATCAGTATATATT
CTTATACCGCAAAAATCAGCGCGCAAATACGCATACTGTTATCTGGCTTGGTACCGGTCTCAGTCTCAGG
TAGATGTCAGATCAATCAGAAATGATTGATCTGACATCTACGAGTTGAGATCAAACAAAGCTTCAGCTGA
GTTTCAATTTCTGAGCCCATGTTGGGCCATACATATGCCACCCGAGTGCAAATCGGGTGGCTTTTTTTCT
AGACCCAGCTTTCTTGTACAAAGTTGGCATTACTGCGAGCTCAAACTATCAGTGTTTGACAGGATATATT
GGCGGGTAAACCTAAGAGAAAAGAGCGTTTATTAGAATAATCGGATATTTAAAAGGGCGTGAAAAGGTTT
ATCCGTTCGTCCATTTGTATGTGCATGCCAACCACAGGGTTCCCCTCGGGATCAAAGTACTTTGATCCAA
CCCCTCCGCTGCTATAGTGCAGTCGGCTTCTGACGTTCAGTGCAGCCGTCTTCTGAAAACGACATGTCGC
ACAAGTCCTAAGTTACGCGACAGGCTGCCGCCCTGCCCTTTTCCTGGCGTTTTCTTGTCGCGTGTTTTAG
TCGCATAAAGTAGAATACTTGCGACTAGAACCGGAGACATTACGCCATGAACAAGAGCGCCGCCGCTGGC
CTGCTGGGCTATGCCCGCGTCAGCACCGACGACCAGGACTTGACCAACCAACGGGCCGAACTGCACGCGG
CCGGCTGCACCAAGCTGTTTTCCGAGAAGATCACCGGCACCAGGCGCGACCGCCCGGAGCTGGCCAGGAT
GCTTGACCACCTACGCCCTGGCGACGTTGTGACAGTGACCAGGCTAGACCGCCTGGCCCGCAGCACCCGC
GACCTACTGGACATTGCCGAGCGCATCCAGGAGGCCGGCGCGGGCCTGCGTAGCCTGGCAGAGCCGTGGG
CCGACACCACCACGCCGGCCGGCCGCATGGTGTTGACCGTGTTCGCCGGCATTGCCGAGTTCGAGCGTTC
CCTAATCATCGACCGCACCCGGAGCGGGCGCGAGGCCGCCAAGGCCCGAGGCGTGAAGTTTGGCCCCCGC
CCTACCCTCACCCCGGCACAGATCGCGCACGCCCGCGAGCTGATCGACCAGGAAGGCCGCACCGTGAAAG
AGGCGGCTGCACTGCTTGGCGTGCATCGCTCGACCCTGTACCGCGCACTTGAGCGCAGCGAGGAAGTGAC
GCCCACCGAGGCCAGGCGGCGCGGTGCCTTCCGTGAGGACGCATTGACCGAGGCCGACGCCCTGGCGGCC
GCCGAGAATGAACGCCAAGAGGAACAAGCATGAAACCGCACCAGGACGGCCAGGACGAACCGTTTTTCAT
TACCGAAGAGATCGAGGCGGAGATGATCGCGGCCGGGTACGTGTTCGAGCCGCCCGCGCACGGCTCAACC
GTGCGGCTGCATGAAATCCTGGCCGGTTTGTCTGATGCCAAGCTGGCGGCCTGGCCGGCCAGCTTGGCCG
CTGAAGAAACCGAGCGCCGCCGTCTAAAAAGGTGATGTGTATTTGAGTAAAACAGCTTGCGTCATGCGGT
CGCTGCGTATATGATGCGATGAGTAAATAAACAAATACGCAAGGGGAACGCATGAAGGTTATCGCTGTAC
TTAACCAGAAAGGCGGGTCAGGCAAGACGACCATCGCAACCCATCTAGCCCGCGCCCTGCAACTCGCCGG
GGCCGATGTTCTGTTAGTCGATTCCGATCCCCAGGGCAGTGCCCGCGATTGGGCGGCCGTGCGGGAAGAT
CAACCGCTAACCGTTGTCGGCATCGACCGCCCGACGATTGACCGCGACGTGAAGGCCATCGGCCGGCGCG
ACTTCGTAGTGATCGACGGAGCGCCCCAGGCGGCGGACTTGGCTGTGTCCGCGATCAAGGCAGCCGACTT
CGTGCTGATTCCGGTGCAGCCAAGCCCTTACGACATATGGGCCACCGCCGACCTGGTGGAGCTGGTTAAG
CAGCGCATTGAGGTCACGGATGGAAGGCTACAAGCGGCCTTTGTCGTGTCGCGGGCGATCAAAGGCACGC
GCATCGGCGGTGAGGTTGCCGAGGCGCTGGCCGGGTACGAGCTGCCCATTCTTGAGTCCCGTATCACGCA
GCGCGTGAGCTACCCAGGCACTGCCGCCGCCGGCACAACCGTTCTTGAATCAGAACCCGAGGGCGACGCT
GCCCGCGAGGTCCAGGCGCTGGCCGCTGAAATTAAATCAAAACTCATTTGAGTTAATGAGGTAAAGAGAA
AATGAGCAAAAGCACAAACACGCTAAGTGCCGGCCGTCCGAGCGCACGCAGCAGCAAGGCTGCAACGTTG
GCCAGCCTGGCAGACACGCCAGCCATGAAGCGGGTCAACTTTCAGTTGCCGGCGGAGGATCACACCAAGC
TGAAGATGTACGCGGTACGCCAAGGCAAGACCATTACCGAGCTGCTATCTGAATACATCGCGCAGCTACC
AGAGTAAATGAGCAAATGAATAAATGAGTAGATGAATTTTAGCGGCTAAAGGAGGCGGCATGGAAAATCA
AGAACAACCAGGCACCGACGCCGTGGAATGCCCCATGTGTGGAGGAACGGGCGGTTGGCCAGGCGTAAGC
GGCTGGGTTGCCTGCCGGCCCTGCAATGGCACTGGAACCCCCAAGCCCGAGGAATCGGCGTGAGCGGTCG
CAAACCATCCGGCCCGGTACAAATCGGCGCGGCGCTGGGTGATGACCTGGTGGAGAAGTTGAAGGCCGCG
CAGGCCGCCCAGCGGCAACGCATCGAGGCAGAAGCACGCCCCGGTGAATCGTGGCAAGCGGCCGCTGATC
GAATCCGCAAAGAATCCCGGCAACCGCCGGCAGCCGGTGCGCCGTCGATTAGGAAGCCGCCCAAGGGCGA
CGAGCAACCAGATTTTTTCGTTCCGATGCTCTATGACGTGGGCACCCGCGATAGTCGCAGCATCATGGAC
GTGGCCGTTTTCCGTCTGTCGAAGCGTGACCGACGAGCTGGCGAGGTGATCCGCTACGAGCTTCCAGACG
GGCACGTAGAGGTTTCCGCAGGGCCGGCCGGCATGGCCAGTGTGTGGGATTACGACCTGGTACTGATGGC
GGTTTCCCATCTAACCGAATCCATGAACCGATACCGGGAAGGGAAGGGAGACAAGCCCGGCCGCGTGTTC
CGTCCACACGTTGCGGACGTACTCAAGTTCTGCCGGCGAGCCGATGGCGGAAAGCAGAAAGACGACCTGG
TAGAAACCTGCATTCGGTTAAACACCACGCACGTTGCCATGCAGCGTACGAAGAAGGCCAAGAACGGCCG
CCTGGTGACGGTATCCGAGGGTGAAGCCTTGATTAGCCGCTACAAGATCGTAAAGAGCGAAACCGGGCGG
CCGGAGTACATCGAGATCGAGCTAGCTGATTGGATGTACCGCGAGATCACAGAAGGCAAGAACCCGGACG
TGCTGACGGTTCACCCCGATTACTTTTTGATCGATCCCGGCATCGGCCGTTTTCTCTACCGCCTGGCACG
CCGCGCCGCAGGCAAGGCAGAAGCCAGATGGTTGTTCAAGACGATCTACGAACGCAGTGGCAGCGCCGGA
GAGTTCAAGAAGTTCTGTTTCACCGTGCGCAAGCTGATCGGGTCAAATGACCTGCCGGAGTACGATTTGA
AGGAGGAGGCGGGGCAGGCTGGCCCGATCCTAGTCATGCGCTACCGCAACCTGATCGAGGGCGAAGCATC
CGCCGGTTCCTAATGTACGGAGCAGATGCTAGGGCAAATTGCCCTAGCAGGGGAAAAAGGTCGAAAAGGC
CTCTTTCCTGTGGATAGCACGTACATTGGGAACCCAAAGCCGTACATTGGGAACCGGAACCCGTACATTG
GGAACCCAAAGCCGTACATTGGGAACCGGTCACACATGTAAGTGACTGATATAAAAGAGAAAAAAGGCGA
TTTTTCCGCCTAAAACTCTTTAAAACTTATTAAAACTCTTAAAACCCGCCTGGCCTGTGCATAACTGTCT
GGCCAGCGCACAGCCGAAGAGCTGCAAAAAGCGCCTACCCTTCGGTCGCTGCGCTCCCTACGCCCCGCCG
CTTCGCGTCGGCCTATCGCGGCCGCTGGCCGCTCAAAAATGGCTGGCCTACGGCCAGGCAATCTACCAGG
GCGCGGACAAGCCGCGCCGTCGCCACTCGACCGCCGGCGCCCACATCAAGGCACCCTGCCTCGCGCGTTT
CGGTGATGACGGTGAAAACCTCTGACACATGCAGCTCCCGGAAACGGTCACAGCTTGTCTGTAAGCGGAT
GCCGGGAGCAGACAAGCGCGTCAGCGGGTGTTGGCGGGTGTCGGGGCGCAGCCATGACCCAGTCACGTAG
CGATAGCGGAGTGTATACTGGCTTAACTATGCGGCATCAGAGCAGATTGTACTGAGAGTGCACCATATGC
GGTGTGAAATACCGCACAGATGCGTAAGGAGAAAATACCGCATCAGGCGCTCTTCCGCTTCCTCGCTCAC
TGACTCGCTGCGCTCGGTCGTTCGGCTGCGGCGAGCGGTATCAGCTCACTCAAAGGCGGTAATACGGTTA
TCCACAGAATCAGGGGATAACGCAGGAAAGAACATGTGAGCAAAAGGCCAGCAAAAGGCCAGGAACCGTA
AAAAGGCCGCGTTGCTGGCGTTTTTCCATAGGCTCCGCCCCCCTGACGAGCATCACAAAAATCGACGCTC
AAGTCAGAGGTGGCGAAACCCGACAGGACTATAAAGATACCAGGCGTTTCCCCCTGGAAGCTCCCTCGTG
CGCTCTCCTGTTCCGACCCTGCCGCTTACCGGATACCTGTCCGCCTTTCTCCCTTCGGGAAGCGTGGCGC
TTTCTCATAGCTCACGCTGTAGGTATCTCAGTTCGGTGTAGGTCGTTCGCTCCAAGCTGGGCTGTGTGCA
CGAACCCCCCGTTCAGCCCGACCGCTGCGCCTTATCCGGTAACTATCGTCTTGAGTCCAACCCGGTAAGA
CACGACTTATCGCCACTGGCAGCAGCCACTGGTAACAGGATTAGCAGAGCGAGGTATGTAGGCGGTGCTA
CAGAGTTCTTGAAGTGGTGGCCTAACTACGGCTACACTAGAAGGACAGTATTTGGTATCTGCGCTCTGCT
GAAGCCAGTTACCTTCGGAAAAAGAGTTGGTAGCTCTTGATCCGGCAAACAAACCACCGCTGGTAGCGGT
GGTTTTTTTGTTTGCAAGCAGCAGATTACGCGCAGAAAAAAAGGATCTCAAGAAGATCCTTTGATCTTTT
CTACGGGGTCTGACGCTCAGTGGAACGAAAACTCACGTTAAGGGATTTTGGTCATGCATTCTAGGTACTA
AAACAATTCATCCAGTAAAATATAATATTTTATTTTCTCCCAATCAGGCTTGATCCCCAGTAAGTCAAAA
AATAGCTCGACATACTGTTCTTCCCCGATATCCTCCCTGATCGACCGGACGCAGAAGGCAATGTCATACC
ACTTGTCCGCCCTGCCGCTTCTCCCAAGATCAATAAAGCCACTTACTTTGCCATCTTTCACAAAGATGTT
GCTGTCTCCCAGGTCGCCGTGGGAAAAGACAAGTTCCTCTTCGGGCTTTTCCGTCTTTAAAAAATCATAC
AGCTCGCGCGGATCTTTAAATGGAGTGTCTTCTTCCCAGTTTTCGCAATCCACATCGGCCAGATCGTTAT
TCAGTAAGTAATCCAATTCGGCTAAGCGGCTGTCTAAGCTATTCGTATAGGGACAATCCGATATGTCGAT
GGAGTGAAAGAGCCTGATGCACTCCGCATACAGCTCGATAATCTTTTCAGGGCTTTGTTCATCTTCATAC
TCTTCCGAGCAAAGGACGCCATCGGCCTCACTCATGAGCAGATTGCTCCAGCCATCATGCCGTTCAAAGT
GCAGGACCTTTGGAACAGGCAGCTTTCCTTCCAGCCATAGCATCATGTCCTTTTCCCGTTCCACATCATA
GGTGGTCCCTTTATACCGGCTGTCCGTCATTTTTAAATATAGGTTTTCATTTTCTCCCACCAGCTTATAT
ACCTTAGCAGGAGACATTCCTTCCGTATCTTTTACGCAGCGGTATTTTTCGATCAGTTTTTTCAATTCCG
GTGATATTCTCATTTTAGCCATTTATTATTTCCTTCCTCTTTTCTACAGTATTTAAAGATACCCCAAGAA
GCTAATTATAACAAGACGAACTCCAATTCACTGTTCCTTGCATTCTAAAACCTTAAATACCAGAAAACAG
CTTTTTCAAAGTTGTTTTCAAAGTTGGCGTATAACATAGTATCGACGGAGCCGATTTTGAAACCGCGGTG
ATCACAGGCAGCAACGCTCTGTCATCGTTACAATCAACATGCTACCCTCCGCGAGATCATCCGTGTTTCA
AACCCGGCAGCTTAGTTGCCGTTCTTCCGAATAGCATCGGTAACATGAGCAAAGTCTGCCGCCTTACAAC
GGCTCTCCCGCTGACGCCGTCCCGGACTGATGGGCTGCCTGTATCGAGTGGTGATTTTGTGCCGAGCTGC
CGGTCGGGGAGCTGTTGGCTGGCTGGTGGCAGGATATATTGTGGTGTAAACAAATTGACGCTTAGACAAC
TTAATAACACATTGCGGACGTTTTTAATGTACTGAATTAACGCCGAATTAATTCGGGGGATCTGGATTTT
AGTACTGGATTTTGGTTTTAGGAATTAGAAATTTTATTGATAGAAGTATTTTACAAATACAAATACATAC
TAAGGGTTTCTTATATGCTCAACACATGAGCGAAACCCTATAGGAACCCTAATTCCCTTATCTGGGAACT
ACTCACACATTATTATGGAGAAAATAGAGCTTGTCGATCGTTAATTAATCACCTCCAAGATCCCGGACGA
GTGCTGGGGCGTCGGTTTCCACTATCGGCGAGTACTTCTACACAGCCATCGGTCCAGACGGCCGCGCTTC
TGCGGGCGATTTGTGTACGCCCGACAGTCCCGGCTCCGGATCGGACGATTGCGTCGCATCGACCCTGCGC
CCAAGCTGCATCATCGAAATTGCCGTCAACCAAGCTCTGATAGAGTTGGTCAAGACCAATGCGGAGCATA
TACGCCCGGAGCCGCGGCGATCCTGCAAGCTCCGGATGCCTCCGCTCGAAGTAGCGCGTCTGCTGCTCCA
TACAAGCCAACCACGGCCTCCAGAAGAAGATGTTGGCGACCTCGTATTGGGAATCCCCGAACATCGCCTC
GCTCCAGTCAATGACCGCTGTTATGCGGCCATTGTCCGTCAGGACATTGTTGGAGCCGAAATCCGCGTGC
ACGAGGTGCCGGACTTCGGGGCAGTCCTCGGCCCAAAGCATCAGCTCATCGAGAGCCTGCGCGACGGACG
CACTGACGGTGTCGTCCATCACAGTTTGCCAGTGATACACATGGGGATCAGCAATCGCGCATATGAAATC
ACGCCATGTAGTGTATTGACCGATTCCTTGCGGTCCGAATGGGCCGAACCCGCTCGTCTGGCTAAGATCG
GCCGCAGCGATCGCATCCATGGCCTCCGCGACCGGCTGCAGAACAGCGGGCAGTTCGGTTTCAGGCAGGT
CTTGCAACGTGACACCCTGTGCACGGCGGGAGATGCAATAGGTCAGGCTCTCGCTGAATTCCCCAATGTC
AAGCACTTCCGGAATCGGGAGCGCGGCCGATGCAAAGTGCCGATAAACATAACGATCTTTGTAGAAACCA
TCGGCGCAGCTATTTACCCGCAGGACATATCCACGCCCTCCTACATCGAAGCTGAAAGCACGAGATTCTT
CGCCCTCCGAGAGCTGCATCAGGTCGGACACGCTGTCGAACTTTTCGATCAGAAACTTCTCGACAGACGT
CGCGGTGAGTTCAGGCTTTTTCATCCTAGGAGAGATAGATTTGTAGAGAGAGACTGGTGATTTCAGCGTG
TCCTCTCCAAATGAAATGAACTTCCTTATATAGAGGAAGGGTCTTGCGAAGGATAGTGGGATTGTGCGTC
ATCCCTTACGTCAGTGGAGATATCACATCAATCCACTTGCTTTGAAGACGTGGTTGGAACGTCTTCTTTT
TCCACGATGCTCCTCGTGGGTGGGGGTCCATCTTTGGGACCACTGTCGGCAGAGGCATCTTGAACGATAG
CCTTTCCTTTATCGCAATGATGGCATTTGTAGGTGCCACCTTCCTTTTCTACTGTCCTTTTGATGAAGTG
ACAGATAGCTGGGCAATGGAATCCGAGGAGGTTTCCCGATATTACCCTTTGTTGAAAAGTCTCAATAGCC
CTTTGGTCTTCTGAGACTGTATCTTTGATATTCTTGGAGTAGACGAGAGTGTCGTGCTCCACCATGTTCA
CATCAATCCACTTGCTTTGAAGACGTGGTTGGAACGTCTTCTTTTTCCACGATGCTCCTCGTGGGTGGGG
GTCCATCTTTGGGACCACTGTCGGCAGAGGCATCTTGAACGATAGCCTTTCCTTTATCGCAATGATGGCA
TTTGTAGGTGCCACCTTCCTTTTCTACTGTCCTTTTGATGAAGTGACAGATAGCTGGGCAATGGAATCCG
AGGAGGTTTCCCGATATTACCCTTTGTTGAAAAGTCTCAATAGCCCTTTGGTCTTCTGAGACTGTATCTT
TGATATTCTTGGAGTAGACGAGAGTGTCGTGCTCCACCATG
